Addgene plasmid #36103: YFP Gamma 3
Depositing lab: Narasimhan Gautam. Depositing organization: Washington University in Saint Louis. Publication: A family of G protein betagamma subunits translocate reversibly from the plasma membrane to endomembranes on receptor activation. Saini DK, Kalyanaraman V, Chisari M, Gautam N. J Biol Chem. 2007 Aug 17;282(33):24099-108. Epub 2007 Jun 20. 10.1074/jbc.M701191200 PubMed 17581822.
Backbone
  Vector backbone: pDEST12.2
  Backbone manufacturer: Invitrogen
  Backbone size w/o insert (bp): 7261
  Total vector size (bp): 8206
  Vector type: Mammalian Expression
  Selectable markers: Neomycin (select with G418)
Growth in bacteria
  Bacterial resistance: Ampicillin, 100 μg/mL
  Growth temperature: 37°C
  Growth strain: DH5alpha
  Copy number: High Copy
Gene/Insert
  Gene/Insert name: G protein subunit Gamma 3 (alt name: Gng3)
  Species: M. musculus (mouse)
  Insert size (bp): 228
  GenBank ID: BC029680.1
  Entrez Gene: Gng3
  Promoter: CMV
  Tag / fusion protein: YFP (N terminal on insert)
  Cloning method: Gateway Cloning
  Sequencing primers: 5′ Sp6 primer; 3′ T7 primer
Terms and licenses: Academic/Nonprofit Terms; Industry Terms: Not Available to Industry
How to cite: YFP Gamma 3 was a gift from Narasimhan Gautam (Addgene plasmid # 36103 ; http://n2t.net/addgene:36103 ; RRID:Addgene_36103)
