[The description below was written by a language model from this plasmid's Addgene catalogue record.]
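Description:
YFP Gamma 3 is a mammalian expression plasmid built on the Invitrogen Gateway destination vector pDEST12.2, into which the coding sequence for the mouse G protein gamma 3 subunit (Gng3) was introduced by Gateway recombination cloning. The recorded total size is about 8.2 kb, with a 228 bp Gng3 insert. In bacteria the plasmid is maintained at high copy number and selected with ampicillin. In mammalian cells a neomycin resistance marker allows G418 selection of stably transfected populations. No feature table accompanies the record, so the origin of replication, polyadenylation signal and the exact positions of the recombination sites are not documented here. The listed Sp6 and T7 sequencing primers indicate that these phage promoter sites flank the cloned region.

Expression is driven by the CMV promoter, a strong constitutive promoter in most mammalian cell lines. Yellow fluorescent protein is fused to the N terminus of gamma 3. G protein gamma subunits are generally lipid-modified at a C-terminal CaaX motif that mediates membrane attachment, so an N-terminal tag leaves this end free. The resulting fusion serves as a live-cell fluorescent reporter of where the gamma 3 subunit, and by extension its beta-gamma complex, resides in the cell. The associated publication examined the reversible movement of G protein beta-gamma subunits from the plasma membrane to endomembranes upon receptor activation. This suggests the construct's main use is in imaging of subunit localisation and translocation, typically alongside equivalent tagged constructs for other gamma subunit family members.
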