>Addgene plasmid #36103 | YFP Gamma 3 | depositor partial sequence | sequence record 44737 | pdest12.2
TCGCGAATGCATGTCGTTACATAACTTACGGTAAATGGCCCGCCTGGCTGACCGCCCAACGACCCCCGCC
CATTGACGTCAATAATGACGTATGTTCCCATAGTAACGCCAATAGGGACTTTCCATTGACGTCAATGGGT
GGAGTATTTACGGTAAACTGCCCACTTGGCAGTACATCAAGTGTATCATATGCCAAGTACGCCCCCTATT
GACGTCAATGACGGTAAATGGCCCGCCTGGCATTATGCCCAGTACATGACCTTATGGGACTTTCCTACTT
GGCAGTACATCTACGTATTAGTCATCGCTATTACCATGGTGATGCGGTTTTGGCAGTACATCAATGGGCG
TGGATAGCGGTTTGACTCACGGGGATTTCCAAGTCTCCACCCCATTGACGTCAATGGGAGTTTGTTTTGG
CACCAAAATCAACGGGACTTTCCAAAATGTCGTAACAACTCCGCCCCATTGACGCAAATGGGCGGTAGGC
GTGTACGGTGGGAGGTCTATATAAGCAGAGCTCGTTTAGTGAACCGTCAGATCGCCTGGAGACGCCATCC
ACGCTGTTTTGACCTCCATAGAAGACACCGGGACCGATCCAGCCTCCGGACTCTAGCCTAGGCCGCGGGA
CGGATAACAATTTCACACAGGAAACAGCTATGACCATTAGGCCTTTGCAAAAAGCTATTTAGGTGACACT
ATAGAAGGTACGCCTGCAGGTACCGGATCACAAGTTTGTACAAAAAAGCTGAACGAGAAACGTAAAATGA
TATAAATATCAATATATTAAATTAGATTTTGCATAAAAAACAGACTACATAATACTGTAAAACACAACAT
ATCCAGTCACTATGGCGGCCGCATTAGGCACCCCAGGCTTTACACTTTATGCTTCCGGCTCGTATAATGT
GTGGATTTTGAGTTAGGATCCGTCGAGATTTTCAGGAGCTAAGGAAGCTAAAATGGAGAAAAAAATCACT
GGATATACCACCGTTGATATATCCCAATGGCATCGTAAAGAACATTTTGAGGCATTTCAGTCAGTTGCTC
AATGTACCTATAACCAGACCGTTCAGCTGGATATTACGGCCTTTTTAAAGACCGTAAAGAAAAATAAGCA
CAAGTTTTATCCGGCCTTTATTCACATTCTTGCCCGCCTGATGAATGCTCATCCGGAATTCCGTATGGCA
ATGAAAGACGGTGAGCTGGTGATATGGGATAGTGTTCACCCTTGTTACACCGTTTTCCATGAGCAAACTG
AAACGTTTTCATCGCTCTGGAGTGAATACCACGACGATTTCCGGCAGTTTCTACACATATATTCGCAAGA
TGTGGCGTGTTACGGTGAAAACCTGGCCTATTTCCCTAAAGGGTTTATTGAGAATATGTTTTTCGTCTCA
GCCAATCCCTGGGTGAGTTTCACCAGTTTTGATTTAAACGTGGCCAATATGGACAACTTCTTCGCCCCCG
TTTTCACCATGGGCAAATATTATACGCAAGGCGACAAGGTGCTGATGCCGCTGGCGATTCAGGTTCATCA
TGCCGTCTGTGATGGCTTCCATGTCGGCAGAATGCTTAATGAATTACAACAGTACTGCGATGAGTGGCAG
GGCGGGGCGTAAACGCGTGGATCCGGCTTACTAAAAGCCAGATAACAGTATGCGTATTTGCGCGCTGATT
TTTGCGGTATAAGAATATATACTGATATGTATACCCGAAGTATGTCAAAAAGAGGTGTGCTATGAAGCAG
CGTATTACAGTGACAGTTGACAGCGACAGCTATCAGTTGCTCAAGGCATATATGATGTCAATATCTCCGG
TCTGGTAAGCACAACCATGCAGAATGAAGCCCGTCGTCTGCGTGCCGAACGCTGGAAAGCGGAAAATCAG
GAAGGGATGGCTGAGGTCGCCCGGTTTATTGAAATGAACGGCTCTTTTGCTGACGAGAACAGGGACTGGT
GAAATGCAGTTTAAGGTTTACACCTATAAAAGAGAGAGCCGTTATCGTCTGTTTGTGGATGTACAGAGTG
ATATTATTGACACGCCCGGGCGACGGATGGTGATCCCCCTGGCCAGTGCACGTCTGCTGTCAGATAAAGT
CTCCCGTGAACTTTACCCGGTGGTGCATATCGGGGATGAAAGCTGGCGCATGATGACCACCGATATGGCC
AGTGTGCCGGTCTCCGTTATCGGGGAAGAAGTGGCTGATCTCAGCCACCGCGAAAATGACATCAAAAACG
CCATTAACCTGATGTTCTGGGGAATATAAATGTCAGGCTCCCTTATACACAGCCAGTCTGCAGGTCGACC
ATAGTGACTGGATATGTTGTGTTTTACAGTATTATGTAGTCTGTTTTTTATGCAAAATCTAATTTAATAT
ATTGATATTTATATCATTTTACGTTTCTCGTTCAGCTTTCTTGTACAAAGTGGTGATCGCGTGCATGCGA
CGTCATAGCTCTCTCCCTATAGTGAGTCGTATTATAAGCTAGGCACTGGCCGTCGTTTTACAACGTCGTG
ACTGGGAAAACTGCTAGCTTGGGATCTTTGTGAAGGAACCTTACTTCTGTGGTGTGACATAATTGGACAA
ACTACCTACAGAGATTTAAAGCTCTAAGGTAAATATAAAATTTTTAAGTGTATAATGTGTTAAACTAGCT
GCATATGCTTGCTGCTTGAGAGTTTTGCTTACTGAGTATGATTTATGAAAATATTATACACAGGAGCTAG
TGATTCTAATTGTTTGTGTATTTTAGATTCACAGTCCCAAGGCTCATTTCAGGCCCCTCAGTCCTCACAG
TCTGTTCATGATCATAATCAGCCATACCACATTTGTAGAGGTTTTACTTGCTTTAAAAAACCTCCCACAC
CTCCCCCTGAACCTGAAACATAAAATGAATGCAATTGTTGTTGTTAACTTGTTTATTGCAGCTTATAATG
GTTACAAATAAAGCAATAGCATCACAAATTTCACAAATAAAGCATTTTTTTCACTGCATTCTAGTTGTGG
TTTGTCCAAACTCATCAATGTATCTTATCATGTCTGGATCGATCCTGCATTAATGAATCGGCCAACGCGC
GGGGAGAGGCGGTTTGCGTATTGGCTGGCGTAATAGCGAAGAGGCCCGCACCGATCGCCCTTCCCAACAG
TTGCGCAGCCTGAATGGCGAATGGG
[124 nt withheld, positions 3176-3299]
C
[91 nt withheld, positions 3301-3391]
A
[49 nt withheld, positions 3393-3441]
CCTTTGACGTTGGAGTCCACGTTCTTT
[37 nt withheld, positions 3469-3505]
ACCCTATCTCGGTCTATTCTTTTGATTTATAAGGGATTTTGCCGATTTCGGCCTATTGGTTAAAAAATGA
GCTGATTTAACAAATATTTAACGCGAATTTTAACAAAATATTAACGTTTACAATTTCGCCTGATGCGGTA
TTTTCTCCTTACGCATCTGTGCGGTATTTCACACCGCATACGCGGATCTGCGCAGCACCATGGCCTGAAA
TAACCTCTGAAAGAGGAACTTGGTTAGGTACCTTCTGAGGCGGAAAGAACCAGCTGTGGAATGTGTGTCA
GTTAGGGTGTGGAAAGTCCCCAGGCTCCCCAGCAGGCAGAAGTATGCAAAGCATGCATCTCAATTAGTCA
GCAACCAGGTGTGGAAAGTCCCCAGGCTCCCCAGCAGGCAGAAGTATGCAAAGCATGCATCTCAATTAGT
CAGCAACCATAGTCCCGCCCCTAACTCCGCCCATCCCGCCCCTAACTCCGCCCAGTTCCGCCCATTCTCC
GCCCCATGGCTGACTAATTTTTTTTATTTATGCAGAGGCCGAGGCCGCCTCGGCCTCTGAGCTATTCCAG
AAGTAGTGAGGAGGCTTTTTTGGAGGCCTAGGCTTTTGCAAAAAGCTTGATTCTTCTGACACAACAGTCT
CGAACTTAAGGCTAGAGCCACCATGATTGAACAAGATGGATTGCACGCAGGTTCTCCGGCCGCTTGGGTG
GAGAGGCTATTCGGCTATGACTGGGCACAACAGACAATCGGCTGCTCTGATGCCGCCGTGTTCCGGCTGT
CAGCGCAGGGGCGCCCGGTTCTTTTTGTCAAGACCGACCTGTCCGGTGCCCTGAATGAACTGCAGGACGA
GGCAGCGCGGCTATCGTGGCTGGCCACGACGGGCGTTCCTTGCGCAGCTGTGCTCGACGTTGTCACTGAA
GCGGGAAGGGACTGGCTGCTATTGGGCGAAGTGCCGGGGCAGGATCTCCTGTCATCTCACCTTGCTCCTG
CCGAGAAAGTATCCATCATGGCTGATGCAATGCGGCGGCTGCATACGCTTGATCCGGCTACCTGCCCATT
CGACCACCAAGCGAAACATCGCATCGAGCGAGCACGTACTCGGATGGAAGCCGGTCTTGTCGATCAGGAT
GATCTGGACGAAGAGCATCAGGGGCTCGCGCCAGCCGAACTGTTCGCCAGGCTCAAGGCGCGCATGCCCG
ACGGCGAGGATCTCGTCGTGACCCATGGCGATGCCTGCTTGCCGAATATCATGGTGGAAAATGGCCGCTT
TTCTGGATTCATCGACTGTGGCCGGCTGGGTGTGGCGGACCGCTATCAGGACATAGCGTTGGCTACCCGT
GATATTGCTGAAGAGCTTGGCGGCGAATGGGCTGACCGCTTCCTCGTGCTTTACGGTATCGCCGCTCCCG
ATTCGCAGCGCATCGCCTTCTATCGCCTTCTTGACGAGTTCTTCTGAGCGGGACTCTGGGGTTCGAAATG
ACCGACCAAGCGACGCCCAACCTGCCATCACGATGGCCGCAATAAAATATCTTTATTTTCATTACATCTG
TGTGTTGGTTTTTTGTGTGAATCGATAGCGATAAGGATCCGCGTATGGTGCACTCTCAGTACAATCTGCT
CTGATGCCGCATAGTTAAGCCAGCCCCGACACCCGCCAACACCCGCTGACGCGCCCTGACGGGCTTGTCT
GCTCCCGGCATCCGCTTACAGACAAGCTGTGACCGTCTCCGGGAGCTGCATGTGTCAGAGGTTTTCACCG
TCATCACCGAAACGCGCGAGACGAAAGGGCCTCGTGATACGCCTATTTTTATAGGTTAATGTCATGATAA
TAATGGTTTCTTAGACGTCAGGTGGCACTTTTCGGGGAAATGTGCGCGGAACCCCTATTTGTTTATTTTT
CTAAATACATTCAAATATGTATCCGCTCATGAGACAATAACCCTGATAAATGCTTCAATAATATTGAAAA
AGGAAGAGTATGAGTATTCAACATTTCCGTGTCGCCCTTATTCCCTTTTTTGCGGCATTTTGCCTTCCTG
TTTTTGCTCACCCAGAAACGCTGGTGAAAGTAAAAGATGCTGAAGATCAGTTGGGTGCACGAGTGGGTTA
CATCGAACTGGATCTCAACAGCGGTAAGATCCTTGAGAGTTTTCGCCCCGAAGAACGTTTTCCAATGATG
AGCACTTTTAAAGTTCTGCTATGTGGCGCGGTATTATCCCGTATTGACGCCGGGCAAGAGCAACTCGGTC
GCCGCATACACTATTCTCAGAATGACTTGGTTGAGTACTCACCAGTCACAGAAAAGCATCTTACGGATGG
CATGACAGTAAGAGAATTATGCAGTGCTGCCATAACCATGAGTGATAACACTGCGGCCAACTTACTTCTG
ACAACGATCGGAGGACCGAAGGAGCTAACCGCTTTTTTGCACAACATGGGGGATCATGTAACTCGCCTTG
ATCGTTGGGAACCGGAGCTGAATGAAGCCATACCAAACGACGAGCGTGACACCACGATGCCTGTAGCAAT
GGCAACAACGTTGCGCAAACTATTAACTGGCGAACTACTTACTCTAGCTTCCCGGCAACAATTAATAGAC
TGGATGGAGGCGGATAAAGTTGCAGGACCACTTCTGCGCTCGGCCCTTCCGGCTGGCTGGTTTATTGCTG
ATAAATCTGGAGCCGGTGAGCGTGGGTCTCGCGGTATCATTGCAGCACTGGGGCCAGATGGTAAGCCCTC
CCGTATCGTAGTTATCTACACGACGGGGAGTCAGGCAACTATGGATGAACGAAATAGACAGATCGCTGAG
ATAGGTGCCTCACTGATTAAGCATTGGTAACTGTCAGACCAAGTTTACTCATATATACTTTAGATTGATT
TAAAACTTCATTTTTAATTTAAAAGGATCTAGGTGAAGATCCTTTTTGATAATCTCATGACCAAAATCCC
TTAACGTGAGTTTTCGTTCCACTGAGCGTCAGACCCCGTAGAAAAGATCAAAGGATCTTCTTGAGATCCT
TTTTTTCTGCGCGTAATCTGCTGCTTGCAAACAAAAAAACCACCGCTACCAGCGGTGGTTTGTTTGCCGG
ATCAAGAGCTACCAACTCTTTTTCCGAAGGTAACTGGCTTCAGCAGAGCGCAGATACCAAATACTGTCCT
TCTAGTGTAGCCGTAGTTAGGCCACCACTTCAAGAACTCTGTAGCACCGCCTACATACCTCGCTCTGCTA
ATCCTGTTACCAGTGGCTGCTGCCAGTGGCGATAAGTCGTGTCTTACCGGGTTGGACTCAAGACGATAGT
TACCGGATAAGGCGCAGCGGTCGGGCTGAACGGGGGGTTCGTGCACACAGCCCAGCTTGGAGCGAACGAC
CTACACCGAACTGAGATACCTACAGCGTGAGCATTGAGAAAGCGCCACGCTTCCCGAAGGGAGAAAGGCG
GACAGGTATCCGGTAAGCGGCAGGGTCGGAACAGGAGAGCGCACGAGGGAGCTTCCAGGGGGAAACGCCT
GGTATCTTTATAGTCCTGTCGGGTTTCGCCACCTCTGACTTGAGCGTCGATTTTTGTGATGCTCGTCAGG
GGGGCGGAGCCTATGGAAAAACGCCAGCAACGCGGCCTTTTTACGGTTCCTGGCCTTTTGCTGGCCTTTT
GCTCACATGTTCTTTCCTGCGTTATCCCCTGATTCTGTGGATAACCGTATTACCGCCTTTGAGTGAGCTG
ATACCGCTCGCCGCAGCCGAACGACCGAGCGCAGCGAGTCAGTGAGCGAGGAAGCGGAAGAGC
