>Addgene plasmid #36103 | YFP Gamma 3 | addgene partial sequence | sequence record 46062 | T7
GCGATCACCACTTTGTACAAGAAAGCTGGGTCTAGATATCTCGAGTGCGGCCGCGAATTCTCAGAGGAGC
GCACAGAAGAACTTCTTCTCCCGGAAGGGGTTCTCGGAAGTGGGCACAGGAGTGATGAGGGGGTCCTCAC
AAGCGTGGGCATCACAGTATGTCATCAGGTCTGCTGCTGCCTTGGACACCTTTATCCGGCACAAGCTGGC
CTCAATCTTAAGCTGTTCCACCATCTTGCGTGCTTGACCAATACTCATAGTGCTGTTAACGGGGGTCTCC
CCTTTCATACTAGTTTTGTATAGTTCATCCATGCCATGTGTAATCCCAGCAGCTGTTACAAACTCAAGAA
GGACCATGTGGTCTCTCTTTTCGTTGGGATCTTTCGAAAGCTTAGATTGATAGGACAGGTAATGGTTGTC
TGGTAAAAGGACAGGGCCATCGCCAATTGGAGTATTTTGTTGATAATGGTCTGCTAGTTGAACGCTTCCA
TCTTCAATGTTGTGTCTAATTTTGAAGTTAACTTTGATTCCATTCTTTTGTTTGTCTGCCATGATGTATA
CATTGTGTGAGTTATAGTTGTACTCCAATTTGTGTCCAAGAATGTTTCCATCTTCTTTAAAATCAATACC
TTTTAACTCGATTCTATTAACAAGGGTATCACCTTCAAACTTGACTTCAGCACGTGTCTTGTAGTTCCCG
TCATCTTTGAAAAATATAGTTCTTTCCTGTACATAACCTTCGGGCATGGCACTCTTGAAAAAGTCATGCT
GTTTCATATGATCTGGGTATCTTGCAAAGCACATAAGACCATAACCGAAAGTAGTGACAAGTGTTGGCCA
TGGAACAGGTAGTTTTCCAGTAGTGCAAATAAATTTNANGGGTAAGTTTTCCGTATGTTGCATCACCTTC
ACCCTCTCCACTGACAGAAAATTTGTGCCCATTAACATCACCATCTAATTCAACAAGAATNGGGACNACT
CCAGTGAAAAGTTCT
