>Addgene plasmid #36103 | YFP Gamma 3 | addgene partial sequence | sequence record 46063 | T7 5'-TAATACGACTCACTATAGGG-3'
GCGATCACCACTTTGTACAAGAAAGCTGGGTCTAGATATCTCGAGTGCGGCCGCGAATTCTCAGAGGAGC
GCACAGAAGAACTTCTTCTCCCGGAAGGGGTTCTCGGAAGTGGGCACAGGAGTGATGAGGGGGTCCTCAC
AAGCGTGGGCATCACAGTATGTCATCAGGTCTGCTGCTGCCTTGGACACCTTTATCCGGCACAAGCTGGC
CTCAATCTTAAGCTGTTCCACCATCTTGCGTGCTTGACCAATACTCATAGTGCTGTTAACGGGGGTCTCC
CCTTTCATACTAGTTTTGTATAGTTCATCCATGCCATGTGTAATCCCAGCAGCTGTTACAAACTCAAGAA
GGACCATGTGGTCTCTCTTTTCGTTGGGATCTTTCGAAAGCTTAGATTGATAGGACAGGTAATGGTTGTC
TGGTAAAAGGACAGGGCCATCGCCAATTGGAGTATTTTGTTGATAATGGTCTGCTAGTTGAACGCTTCCA
TCTTCAATGTTGTGTCTAATTTTGAAGTTAACTTTGATTCCATTCTTTTGTTTGTCTGCCATGATGTATA
CATTGTGTGAGTTATAGTTGTACTCCAATTTGTGTCCAAGAATGTTTCCATCTTCTTTAAAATCAATACC
TTTTAACTCGATTCTATTAACAAGGGTATCACCTTCAAACTTGACTTCAGCACGTGTCTTGTAGTTCCCG
TCATCTTTGAAAAATATAGTTCTTTCCTGTACATAACCTTCGGGCATGGCACTCTTGAAAAAGTCATGCT
GTTTCATATGATCTGGGTATCTTGCAAAGCACATAAGACCATAACCGAAAGTAGTGACAAGTGTTGGCCA
TGGAACAGGTAGTTTTCCAGTAGTGCAAATAAATTT
